Addgene plasmid #33344: pLEW100cre-EP1-6G
Depositing lab: George Cross. Depositing organization: Rockefeller University. Publication: CRE recombinase-based positive-negative selection systems for genetic manipulation in Trypanosoma brucei. Scahill MD, Pastar I, Cross GA. Mol Biochem Parasitol. 2008 Jan;157(1):73-82. Epub 2007 Oct 6. 10.1016/j.molbiopara.2007.10.003 PubMed 18006158.
Backbone
  Vector backbone: pGEM
  Backbone size w/o insert (bp): 4922
  Vector type: Trypanosoma brucei expression vector
  Selectable markers: Zeocin
Growth in bacteria
  Bacterial resistance: Ampicillin, 100 μg/mL
  Growth temperature: 37°C
  Growth strain: DH5alpha
  Copy number: Unknown
Gene/Insert
  Gene/Insert name: cre recombinase
  Insert size (bp): 1032
  GenBank ID: X03453
  Cloning method: Restriction Enzyme; 5′ cloning site NA (unknown if destroyed); 3′ cloning site NA (unknown if destroyed)
  Sequencing primers: 5′ SP6
Resource information
  A portion of this plasmid was derived from a plasmid made by: John Donelson, Dept. Biochemistry, University of Iowa
Terms and licenses: Academic/Nonprofit Terms; Industry Terms: Not Available to Industry
Depositor comments: This plasmid is also known as pLEW100creTS-SAS. Cre recombinase is flanked by UTR sequences to allow regulated T7 promoter-driven low level expression after cleavage by NotI and integration into a rRNA locus.
How to cite: pLEW100cre-EP1-6G was a gift from George Cross (Addgene plasmid # 33344 ; http://n2t.net/addgene:33344 ; RRID:Addgene_33344)
