[The description below was written by a language model from this plasmid's Addgene catalogue record and pLannotate feature annotations shown in this document.]
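Description:
pLEW100cre-EP1-6G (also known as pLEW100creTS-SAS) is a Trypanosoma brucei expression vector built on a pGEM-type bacterial backbone and designed for regulated, low-level expression of Cre recombinase in the parasite. In E. coli it is maintained through a high-copy ColE1/pUC-type origin and selected with ampicillin via the bla gene and its own promoter. The annotated 6,220 nt sequence also contains short remnants of tetracycline-resistance, bom, rop and lacI sequences, which appear to be leftovers of earlier cloning vectors rather than functional parts, plus an SP6 promoter and a fragment of a pUC polylinker downstream of the insert.

The payload is the 1,032 bp bacteriophage P1 cre coding sequence, which catalyses site-specific recombination between loxP sites. According to the depositor, cre is flanked by trypanosome UTR sequences chosen to give regulated, T7 promoter-driven, low-level expression. The feature table shows two tet operator-containing fragments just upstream of cre, consistent with tetracycline-repressor control. However, the only T7 promoter annotated lies on the opposite strand, directly upstream of the divergently oriented Sh ble gene. The promoter immediately driving cre is therefore not resolved by the annotation. The ble cassette confers phleomycin/Zeocin resistance for selecting transfected parasites.

The plasmid is not episomal in trypanosomes: it is linearised with NotI and integrates into a ribosomal RNA locus. The rRNA targeting sequence and the UTRs are not annotated in the table. The associated work used it to supply Cre for positive-negative selection schemes, such as removal of loxP-flanked marker cassettes during genetic manipulation of T. brucei.
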