Features (pLannotate 1.2.2; 14 found; start..end, strand, type, name):
   1082..1456    -  CDS            BleoR: antibiotic-binding protein; Sh ble from Streptoalloteichus hindustanus; confers resistance to bleomycin, phleomycin, and Zeocin™
   1596..1614    -  promoter       T7 promoter: promoter for bacteriophage T7 RNA polymerase
   1879..1898    +  promoter       PLtetO-1 promoter (fragment): modified phage lambda PL promoter with tet operator sites (Lutz and Bujard, 1997)
   1900..1919    +  promoter       PLtetO-1 promoter (fragment): modified phage lambda PL promoter with tet operator sites (Lutz and Bujard, 1997)
   2100..3131    +  CDS            Cre: site-specific recombinase Cre is a site-specific recombinase from bacteriophage P1. Recombination occurs at loxP sequences.
   3430..3446    +  misc_feature   MCS (fragment): pUC18/19 multiple cloning site
   3456..3474    -  promoter       SP6 promoter: promoter for bacteriophage SP6 RNA polymerase
   3703..3978    +  CDS            TcR (fragment): tetracycline efflux protein; tet; confers resistance to tetracycline
   3978..4028    -  misc_feature   bom (fragment): basis of mobility region from pBR322
   4130..4165    -  CDS            rop (fragment): Rop protein, which maintains plasmids at low copy number; rop
   4260..4364    +  promoter       AmpR promoter: bla
   4365..5225    +  CDS            AmpR: β-lactamase; bla; confers resistance to ampicillin, carbenicillin, and related antibiotics
   5396..5984    +  rep_origin     ori: high-copy-number ColE1/pMB1/pBR322/pUC origin of replication
   6167..6220    +  CDS            lacI (fragment): lac repressor; lacI; The lac repressor binds to the lac operator to inhibit transcription in E. coli. This inhibition can be relieved by adding lactose or isopropyl-β-D-thiogalactopyranoside (IPTG).
>Addgene plasmid #33344 | pLEW100cre-EP1-6G | depositor full sequence | sequence record 39749 | pLEW100cre-EP1-6G sequence 6220 bps
GAATTCGAGCTCATATAGTTGGTATGTATTCTAATTCCAGACTACTGGCGTGGATAAACATGTCCCCTGA
TTAAAAGGAAAGATTCCATAGCCCATTAGTGCAAAGATAATTGGTACACCGTCAAAAACACATGGGAGAC
CACACGATACGACACTGTGACCGTAGCATCAATTCCGCACTCGATATAACTCTATCGAAGAACTTCCATG
GTACAAACTGGTCGCCACGGTCTGCTCCACACGGAGATCATCGTATCATTTTTATCGATAGCGGCCGCTA
TCGATGTATGCCTTGGCCCTGATGGCATGCCAATTTCACTACAACGGACTATGTGGACCCCGTTATCATG
GAAATGCGCTAGTTGGAGGAAGTTAGACCGCGCCGGAAAAGAGAGGGGTAGAGAAAATGACAACTTGGAA
GATATCCACACACGCACGGTGAAACGTTAGCAACAATTATTAGGGAAGCACGCTTGCCCTAGTCCCACGA
GTAACCAAGACTCCAAAAGCCTTTCTGGCACAGAGAGCGAGCCGAAATGGAAAAGAGAAACAATGCCTGC
ACTAACACTACTGAGCGATTCGCCTCGCCGCGGAGGACCGAATACTAATAACGACACTTGCGGTCAAAAA
GTAGAAGAACAAATGCTCAACGATGAGTGAATCAGGTTAGGGTAGTTGGAAAATTATACAGAATGTCTTT
GGCAACACACCGGCNNNCTTGCATGCCTGCAAGGCCTTGCAGAATACTGCATAGATAACAAACGCATCAA
ACACAACTGGTGGCACTATTTCAATCATGTCGACACACCAAGACGAGAAAATTTGAGTTAAACAAGATGC
CTACAACCCTATATTTATTATCTTCAAGTGATCTTCTCTTCTCTTGTGCGCTGTACGTAAATGTGTTGCA
AATAAGGCATAGGGCTGAGTACAGGCACCACACGCGAGGAAAATCATAAGCACTAGCCGTGTCAACTCAC
AGCGACTACAGAACAATTTTGGCCACACAACCCGGTGTTAGGATCTCCGAGGCCTGGGACCCGTGGGCCG
CCGTCGGACCGGCGGTGTTGGTCGGCGTCGGTCAGTCCTGCTCCTCGGCCACGAAGTGCACGCAGTTGCC
GGCCGGGTCGCGCAGGGCGAACTCCCGCCCCCACGGCTGCTCGCCGATCTCGGTCATGGCCGGCCCGGAG
GCGTCCCGGAAGTTCGTGGACACGACCTCCGACCACTCGGCGTACAGCTCGTCCAGGCCGCGCACCCACA
CCCAGGCCAGGGTGTTGTCCGGCACCACCTGGTCCTGGACCGCGCTGATGAACAGGGTCACGTCGTCCCG
GACCACACCGGCGAAGTCGTCCTCCACGAAGTCCCGGGAGAACCCGAGCCGGTCGGTCCAGAACTCGACC
GCTCCGGCGACGTCGCGCGCGGTGAGCACCGGAACGGCACTGGTCAACTTGGCCATGGTGATAGCTTATT
TTATGGCAGCAACGAGACCTTACGTAAAGCAAAACTAAATAAGAGCGGAGACTGCAATGCAGAGTAAAAA
AAAAAAAAACATGAATTTCAGAAGACCTTGCTGTGCCCCCGGTACGGGAGATCTCCCTATAGTGAGTCGT
ATTAATCAGGTACCGTCATTGGGGTTAAGCGGAAAGGTGTGTGTCAGTAGGTTGTGAGGTGAAAGCGTTT
TCAGATGCATAGTGAGCTTAATGTCCTTTTCACAGTATATCGTGTCTGATAGGTATCTCTTATTAGTATA
GTCGAATACTAGTCAATAGTGCGTTTTGTGCAAAATGTCCATTTTGTGGCAGTGATGGGGTTGTTTTATG
CTATTCCGTGTCTCTGGGTGGGCGTGCATTGAAAATAGGGGTTATCGGGTGAGGGATCTCCCTATCAGTG
ATAGAGATCTCCCTATCAGTGATAGAGATCCCTGAGTACTGAGTTTAACATGTTCTCGTCCCGGGCTGCA
CGCGCCTTCGAGTTTTGGTTGCCTTTTGCCCATTTGGTTCAACTTGAAGACTTCAATTACACCAAAAAGT
AAAATTCACAAGCTCGAGGGGCAGAGCCGATCCTGTACACTTTACTTAAAACCATTATCTGAGTGTGAAA
TGTCCAATTTACTGACCGTACACCAAAATTTGCCTGCATTACCGGTCGATGCAACGAGTGATGAGGTTCG
CAAGAACCTGATGGACATGTTCAGGGATCGCCAGGCGTTTTCTGAGCATACCTGGAAAATGCTTCTGTCC
GTTTGCCGGTCGTGGGCGGCATGGTGCAAGTTGAATAACCGGAAATGGTTTCCCGCAGAACCTGAAGATG
TTCGCGATTATCTTCTATATCTTCAGGCGCGCGGTCTGGCAGTAAAAACTATCCAGCAACATTTGGGCCA
GCTAAACATGCTTCATCGTCGGTCCGGGCTGCCACGACCAAGTGACAGCAATGCTGTTTCACTGGTTATG
CGGCGGATCCGAAAAGAAAACGTTGATGCCGGTGAACGTGCAAAACAGGCTCTAGCGTTCGAACGCACTG
ATTTCGACCAGGTTCGTTCACTCATGGAAAATAGCGATCGCTGCCAGGATATACGTAATCTGGCATTTCT
GGGGATTGCTTATAACACCCTGTTACGTATAGCCGAAATTGCCAGGATCAGGGTTAAAGATATCTCACGT
ACTGACGGTGGGAGAATGTTAATCCATATTGGCAGAACGAAAACGCTGGTTAGCACCGCAGGTGTAGAGA
AGGCACTTAGCCTGGGGGTAACTAAACTGGTCGAGCGATGGATTTCCGTCTCTGGTGTAGCTGATGATCC
GAATAACTACCTGTTTTGCCGGGTCAGAAAAAATGGTGTTGCCGCGCCATCTGCCACCAGCCAGCTATCA
ACTCGCGCCCTGGAAGGGATTTTTGAAGCAACTCATCGATTGATTTACGGCGCTAAGGATGACTCTGGTC
AGAGATACCTGGCCTGGTCTGGACACAGTGCCCGTGTCGGAGCCGCGCGAGATATGGCCCGCGCTGGAGT
TTCAATACCGGAGATCATGCAAGCTGGTGGCTGGACCAATGTAAATATTGTCATGAACTATATCCGTAAC
CTGGATAGTGAAACAGGGGCAATGGTGCGCCTGCTGGAAGATGGCGATTAGCCATTAACGCGGATCCTGC
CCATTTAGTTGGCTTTTCCCTTGTCTCGTGTCTTTTCCGTGGAAAGGTTCCCGGAGTAATCTGATGGCAC
AGCAGGGAGGTGCGCCTGCAGAATGCCTTATTAACCATCGCCTGAGACCCACAGCCCTGTAGATTTCTGT
GATGTTTCGGTTGCGTATTCCATAATTTTAAGCGTTTCACTTCTATTTTTTTTCATTCCTTTGAATTTGG
ATCTTAAAATTATCATTGGTGCCTTGTGTTATTGTGCGTGCTGCGTGTGAATTTGGTGCTCTGCCTTTTC
TGCAGGCATGCAAGCTAGCTTGTATTCTATAGTGTCACCTAAATCGTATGTGTATGATACATAAGGTTAT
GTATTAATTGTAGCCGCGTTCTAACGACAATATGTACAAGCCTAATTGTGTAGCATCTGGCTTACTGAAG
CAGACCCTATCATCTCTCTCGTAAACTGCCGTCAGAGTCGGTTTGGTTGGACGAACCTTCTGAGTTTCTG
GTAACGCCGTTCCGCACCCCGGAAATGGTCAGCGAACCAATCAGCAGGGTCATCGCTAGCCAGATCCTCT
ACGCCGGACGCATCGTGGCCGGCATCACCGGCGCCACAGGTGCGGTTGCTGGCGCCTATATCGCCGACAT
CACCGATGGGGAAGATCGGGCTCGCCACTTCGGGCTCATGAGCGCTTGTTTCGGCGTGGGTATGGTGGCA
GGCCCCGTGGCCGGGGGACTGTTGGGCGCCATCTCCTTGCACCATTCCTTGCGGCGGCGGTGCTCAACGG
CCTCAACCTACTACTGGGCTGCTTCCTAATGCAGGAGTCGCATAAGGGAGAGCGTCGATATGGTGCACTC
TCAGTACAATCTGCTCTGATGCCGCATAGTTAAGCCAGCCCCGACACCCGCCAACACCCGCTGACGCGCC
CTGACGGGCTTGTCTGCTCCCGGCATCCGCTTACAGACAAGCTGTGACCGTCTCCGGGAGCTGCATGTGT
CAGAGGTTTTCACCGTCATCACCGAAACGCGCGAGACGAAAGGGCCTCGTGATACGCCTATTTTTATAGG
TTAATGTCATGATAATAATGGTTTCTTAGACGTCAGGTGGCACTTTTCGGGGAAATGTGCGCGGAACCCC
TATTTGTTTATTTTTCTAAATACATTCAAATATGTATCCGCTCATGAGACAATAACCCTGATAAATGCTT
CAATAATATTGAAAAAGGAAGAGTATGAGTATTCAACATTTCCGTGTCGCCCTTATTCCCTTTTTTGCGG
CATTTTGCCTTCCTGTTTTTGCTCACCCAGAAACGCTGGTGAAAGTAAAAGATGCTGAAGATCAGTTGGG
TGCACGAGTGGGTTACATCGAACTGGATCTCAACAGCGGTAAGATCCTTGAGAGTTTTCGCCCCGAAGAA
CGTTTTCCAATGATGAGCACTTTTAAAGTTCTGCTATGTGGCGCGGTATTATCCCGTATTGACGCCGGGC
AAGAGCAACTCGGTCGCCGCATACACTATTCTCAGAATGACTTGGTTGAGTACTCACCAGTCACAGAAAA
GCATCTTACGGATGGCATGACAGTAAGAGAATTATGCAGTGCTGCCATAACCATGAGTGATAACACTGCG
GCCAACTTACTTCTGACAACGATCGGAGGACCGAAGGAGCTAACCGCTTTTTTGCACAGCATGGGGGATC
ATGTAACTCGCCTTGATCGTTGGGAACCGGAGCTGAATGAAGCCATACCAAACGACGAGCGTGACACCAC
GATGCCTGTAGCAATGGCAACAACGTTGCGCAAACTATTAACTGGCGAACTACTTACTCTAGCTTCCCGG
CAACAATTAATAGACTGGATGGAGGCGGATAAAGTTGCAGGACCACTTCTGCGCTCGGCCCTTCCGGCTG
GCTGGTTTATTGCTGATAAATCTGGAGCCGGTGAGCGTGGGTCTCGCGGTATCATTGCAGCACTGGGGCC
AGATGGTAAGCCCTCCCGTATCGTAGTTATCTACACGACGGGGAGTCAGGCAACTATGGATGAACGAAAT
AGACAGATCGCTGAGATAGGTGCCTCACTGATTAAGCATTGGTAACTGTCAGACCAAGTTTACTCATATA
TACTTTAGATTGATTTAAAACTTCATTTTTAATTTAAAAGGATCTAGGTGAAGATCCTTTTTGATAATCT
CATGACCAAAATCCCTTAACGTGAGTTTTCGTTCCACTGAGCGTCAGACCCCGTAGAAAAGATCAAAGGA
TCTTCTTGAGATCCTTTTTTTCTGCGCGTAATCTGCTGCTTGCAAACAAAAAAACCACCGCTACCAGCGG
TGGTTTGTTTGCCGGATCAAGAGCTACCAACTCTTTTTCCGAAGGTAACTGGCTTCAGCAGAGCGCAGAT
ACCAAATACTGTCCTTCTAGTGTAGCCGTAGTTAGGCCACCACTTCAAGAACTCTGTAGCACCGCCTACA
TACCTCGCTCTGCTAATCCTGTTACCAGTGGCTGCTGCCAGTGGCGATAAGTCGTGTCTTACCGGGTTGG
ACTCAAGACGATAGTTACCGGATAAGGCGCAGCGGTCGGGCTGAACGGGGGGTTCGTGCACACAGCCCAG
CTTGGAGCGAACGACCTACACCGAACTGAGATACCTACAGCGTGAGCTATGAGAAAGCGCCACGCTTCCC
GAAGGGAGAAAGGCGGACAGGTATCCGGTAAGCGGCAGGGTCGGAACAGGAGAGCGCACGAGGGAGCTTC
CAGGGGGAAACGCCTGGTATCTTTATAGTCCTGTCGGGTTTCGCCACCTCTGACTTGAGCGTCGATTTTT
GTGATGCTCGTCAGGGGGGCGGAGCCTATGGAAAAACGCCAGCAACGCGGCCTTTTTACGGTTCCTGGCC
TTTTGCTGGCCTTTTGCTCACATGTTCTTTCCTGCGTTATCCCCTGATTCTGTGGATAACCGTATTACCG
CCTTTGAGTGAGCTGATACCGCTCGCCGCAGCCGAACGACCGAGCGCAGCGAGTCAGTGAGCGAGGAAGC
GGAAGAGCGCCCAATACGCAAACCGCCTCTCCCCGCGCGTTGGCCGATTCATTAATGCAG
