>Addgene plasmid #33344 | pLEW100cre-EP1-6G | addgene partial sequence | sequence record 41274 | SP6
GGCAGAGCACCAAATTCACACGCAGCACGCACAATAACACAAGGCACCAATGATAATTTTAAGATCCAAA
TTCAAAGGAATGAAAAAAAATAGAAGTGAAACGCTTAAAATTATGGAATACGCAACCGAAACATCACAGA
AATCTACAGGGCTGTGGGTCTCAGGCGATGGTTAATAAGGCATTCTGCAGGCGCACCTCCCTGCTGTGCC
ATCAGATTACTCCGGGAACCTTTCCACGGAAAAGACACGAGACAAGGGAAAAGCCAACTAAATGGGCAGG
ATCCGCGTTAATGGCTAATCGCCATCTTCCAGCAGGCGCACCATTGCCCCTGTTTCACTATCCAGGTTAC
GGATATAGTTCATGACAATATTTACATTGGTCCAGCCACCAGCTTGCATGATCTCCGGTATTGAAACTCC
AGCGCGGGCCATATCTCGCGCGGCTCCGACACGGGCACTGTGTCCAGACCAGGCCAGGTATCTCTGACCA
GAGTCATCCTTAGCGCCGTAAATCAATCGATGAGTTGCTTCAAAAATCCCTTCCAGGGCGCGAGTTGATA
GCTGGCTGGTGGCAGATGGCGCGGCAACACCATTTTTTCTGACCCGGCAAAACAGGTAGTTATTCGGATC
ATCAGCTACACCAGAGACGGAAATCCATCGCTCGACCAGTTTAGTTACCCCCAGGCTAAGTGCCTTCTCT
ACACCTGCGGTGCTAACCAGCGTTTTCGTTCTGCCAATATGGATTAACATTCTCCCACCGTCAGTACGTG
AGATATCTTTAACCCTGATCCTGGCAATTTCGGCTATACGTAACAGGGTGTTATAAGCAATCCCCAGAAA
TGCCAGATTACGTATATCCTGGCAGCGATCGCTATTTTCCATGAGTGAACGAACCTGGTCGAAATCAGTG
CGTTCGAACGCTAGAGCCTGT
